>Addgene plasmid #107814 | pHBS993 TDP43 RRM-GFP A382F | depositor full sequence | sequence record 203566 | pHBS993 TDP43 RRM-GFP A382F sequence 5680 bps
CGCCATTCTGCCTGGGGACGTCGGAGCAAGCTTGATTTAGGTGACACTATAGAATACAAGCTACTTGTTC
TTTTTGCAGGATCCCATCGATTCGAATTCAAGGATCAACAAGTTTGTACAAAAAAGCAGGCTGGCGCCGG
TACCACCGGTGCCACCATGGGATCCATGTCTGAATATATTCGGGTAACCGAAGATGAGAACGATGAGCCC
ATTGAAATACCATCGGAAGACGATGGGACGGTGCTGCTCTCCACGGTTACAGCCCAGTTTCCAGGGGCGT
GTGGGCTTCGCTACAGGAATCCAGTGTCTCAGTGTATGAGAGGTGTCCGGCTGGTAGAAGGAATTCTGCA
TGCCCCAGATGCTGGCTGGGGAAATCTGGTGTATGTTGTCAACTATCCAAAAGATAACAAAAGAAAAATG
GATGAGACAGATGCTTCATCAGCAGTGAAAGTGAAAAGAGCAGTCCAGAAAACATCCAGTAAAGGAGAGG
AACTATTTACAGGTACTGTGCCTATCAAAGTCGAGCTGGACGGCGACGTAAACGGCCACAAGTTCAGCGT
GCGTGGCGAGGGCGAGGGCGATGCCACCGAGGGCAAGCTGACCCTGAAGTTCATCTGCACCACCGGCAAG
CTGCCGGTGCCGTGGCCGACCCTCGTGACCACCCTGACCTACGGCGTGCAGTGCTTCAGCCGCTACCCGG
ACCACATGAAGCGTCACGACTTCTTCAAGTCCGCCATGCCGGAAGGCTACGTCCAGGAGCGCACCATCGA
GTTCAAGGACGACGGCACCTACAAGACCCGCGCGGAGGTGAAGTTCGAGGGCGACACCCTGGTGAACCGC
ATCGAGCTGAAGGGCAACGACTTCAAGGAGGACGGCAACATCCTGGGTCACAAGCTGGAGTACAACCACA
ACAGCCACAACGTCCGTATCGAAGCCGACAAGCAGAAGAACGGCATCAAGGCTAACTTCAAGATCCGCCA
CAACGTTGAGGACGGCAGCCAGCAGGAAGCCGACCACAAACAGCAGAACACCCCGATCGGCGACGGCCCG
GTGCGCCTGCCGGACAACCACTATCTGAGCACCCAGACCACGCTGAGCAAAGACCCGAACGAGAAGCGCG
ATCACATGGTCCTGAAGGAGTTCGTGACGGCAGCCGGTATCACTAAAGGTGAAGATGAAAGTGGATCCAA
TGCCGAACCTAAGCACAATAGCAATAGACAGTTAGAAAGAAGTGGAAGATTTGGTGGTAATCCAGGTGGC
TTTGGGAATCAGGGTGGATTTGGTAATAGCAGAGGGGGTGGAGCTGGTTTGGGAAACAATCAAGGTAGTA
ATATGGGTGGTGGGATGAACTTTGGTGCGTTCAGCATTAATCCAGCCATGATGGCTGCCGCCCAGGCAGC
ACTACAGAGCAGTTGGGGTATGATGGGCATGTTAGCCAGCCAGCAGAACCAGTCAGGCCCATCGGGTAAT
AACCAAAACCAAGGCAACATGCAGAGGGAGCCAAACCAGGCCTTCGGTTCTGGAAATAACTCTTATAGTG
GCTCTAATTCTGGTGCATTCATTGGTTGGGGATCAGCATCCAATGCAGGGTCGGGCAGTGGTTTTAATGG
AGGCTTTGGCTCAAGCATGGATTCTAAGTCTTCTGGCTGGGGAATGTAGACCCAGCTTTCTTGTACAAAG
TGGTTGATCCTCTCGAGCCTCTAGAACTATAGTGAGTCGTATTACGTAGATCCAGACATGATAAGATACA
TTGATGAGTTTGGACAAACCACAACTAGAATGCAGTGAAAAAAATGCTTTATTTGTGAAATTTGTGATGC
TATTGCTTTATTTGTAACCATTATAAGCTGCAATAAACAAGTTAACAACAACAATTGCATTCATTTTATG
TTTCAGGTTCAGGGGGAGGTGTGGGAGGTTTTTTAATTCGCGGCCGCGGCGCCAATGCATTGGGCCCGGT
ACCCAGCTTTTGTTCCCTTTAGTGAGGGTTAATTGCGCGCTTGGCGTAATCATGGTCATAGCTGTTTCCT
GTGTGAAATTGTTATCCGCTCACAATTCCACACAACATACGAGCCGGAAGCATAAAGTGTAAAGCCTGGG
GTGCCTAATGAGTGAGCTAACTCACATTAATTGCGTTGCGCTCACTGCCCGCTTTCCAGTCGGGAAACCT
GTCGTGCCAGCTGCATTAATGAATCGGCCAACGCGCGGGGAGAGGCGGTTTGCGTATTGGGCGCTCTTCC
GCTTCCTCGCTCACTGACTCGCTGCGCTCGGTCGTTCGGCTGCGGCGAGCGGTATCAGCTCACTCAAAGG
CGGTAATACGGTTATCCACAGAATCAGGGGATAACGCAGGAAAGAACATGTGAGCAAAAGGCCAGCAAAA
GGCCAGGAACCGTAAAAAGGCCGCGTTGCTGGCGTTTTTCCATAGGCTCCGCCCCCCTGACGAGCATCAC
AAAAATCGACGCTCAAGTCAGAGGTGGCGAAACCCGACAGGACTATAAAGATACCAGGCGTTTCCCCCTG
GAAGCTCCCTCGTGCGCTCTCCTGTTCCGACCCTGCCGCTTACCGGATACCTGTCCGCCTTTCTCCCTTC
GGGAAGCGTGGCGCTTTCTCATAGCTCACGCTGTAGGTATCTCAGTTCGGTGTAGGTCGTTCGCTCCAAG
CTGGGCTGTGTGCACGAACCCCCCGTTCAGCCCGACCGCTGCGCCTTATCCGGTAACTATCGTCTTGAGT
CCAACCCGGTAAGACACGACTTATCGCCACTGGCAGCAGCCACTGGTAACAGGATTAGCAGAGCGAGGTA
TGTAGGCGGTGCTACAGAGTTCTTGAAGTGGTGGCCTAACTACGGCTACACTAGAAGGACAGTATTTGGT
ATCTGCGCTCTGCTGAAGCCAGTTACCTTCGGAAAAAGAGTTGGTAGCTCTTGATCCGGCAAACAAACCA
CCGCTGGTAGCGGTGGTTTTTTTGTTTGCAAGCAGCAGATTACGCGCAGAAAAAAAGGATCTCAAGAAGA
TCCTTTGATCTTTTCTACGGGGTCTGACGCTCAGTGGAACGAAAACTCACGTTAAGGGATTTTGGTCATG
AGATTATCAAAAAGGATCTTCACCTAGATCCTTTTAAATTAAAAATGAAGTTTTAAATCAATCTAAAGTA
TATATGAGTAAACTTGGTCTGACAGTTACCAATGCTTAATCAGTGAGGCACCTATCTCAGCGATCTGTCT
ATTTCGTTCATCCATAGTTGCCTGACTCCCCGTCGTGTAGATAACTACGATACGGGAGGGCTTACCATCT
GGCCCCAGTGCTGCAATGATACCGCGAGACCCACGCTCACCGGCTCCAGATTTATCAGCAATAAACCAGC
CAGCCGGAAGGGCCGAGCGCAGAAGTGGTCCTGCAACTTTATCCGCCTCCATCCAGTCTATTAATTGTTG
CCGGGAAGCTAGAGTAAGTAGTTCGCCAGTTAATAGTTTGCGCAACGTTGTTGCCATTGCTACAGGCATC
GTGGTGTCACGCTCGTCGTTTGGTATGGCTTCATTCAGCTCCGGTTCCCAACGATCAAGGCGAGTTACAT
GATCCCCCATGTTGTGCAAAAAAGCGGTTAGCTCCTTCGGTCCTCCGATCGTTGTCAGAAGTAAGTTGGC
CGCAGTGTTATCACTCATGGTTATGGCAGCACTGCATAATTCTCTTACTGTCATGCCATCCGTAAGATGC
TTTTCTGTGACTGGTGAGTACTCAACCAAGTCATTCTGAGAATAGTGTATGCGGCGACCGAGTTGCTCTT
GCCCGGCGTCAATACGGGATAATACCGCGCCACATAGCAGAACTTTAAAAGTGCTCATCATTGGAAAACG
TTCTTCGGGGCGAAAACTCTCAAGGATCTTACCGCTGTTGAGATCCAGTTCGATGTAACCCACTCGTGCA
CCCAACTGATCTTCAGCATCTTTTACTTTCACCAGCGTTTCTGGGTGAGCAAAAACAGGAAGGCAAAATG
CCGCAAAAAAGGGAATAAGGGCGACACGGAAATGTTGAATACTCATACTCTTCCTTTTTCAATATTATTG
AAGCATTTATCAGGGTTATTGTCTCATGAGCGGATACATATTTGAATGTATTTAGAAAAATAAACAAATA
GGGGTTCCGCGCACATTTCCCCGAAAAGTGCCACCTAAATTGTAAGCGTTAATATTTTGTTAAAATTCGC
GTTAAATTTTTGTTAAATCAGCTCATTTTTTAACCAATAGGCCGAAATCGGCAAAATCCCTTATAAATCA
AAAGAATAGACCGAGATAGGGT
[37 nt withheld, positions 4293-4329]
AAAGAACGTGGACTCCAACGTCAAAGG
[49 nt withheld, positions 4357-4405]
T
[91 nt withheld, positions 4407-4497]
G
[124 nt withheld, positions 4499-4622]
CCCATTCGCCATTCAGGCTGCGCAACTGTTGGGAAGGGCGATCGGTGCGGGCCTCTTCGCTATTACGCCA
GTCGACCATAGCCAATTCAATATGGCGTATATGGACTCATGCCAATTCAATATGGTGGATCTGGACCTGT
GCCAATTCAATATGGCGTATATGGACTCGTGCCAATTCAATATGGTGGATCTGGACCCCAGCCAATTCAA
TATGGCGGACTTGGCACCATGCCAATTCAATATGGCGGACTTGGCACTGTGCCAACTGGGGAGGGGTCTA
CTTGGCACGGTGCCAAGTTTGAGGAGGGGTCTTGGCCCTGTGCCAAGTCCGCCATATTGAATTGGCATGG
TGCCAATAATGGCGGCCATATTGGCTATATGCCAGGATCAATATATAGGCAATATCCAATATGGCCCTAT
GCCAATATGGCTATTGGCCAGGTTCAATACTATGTATTGGCCCTATGCCATATAGTATTCCATATATGGG
TTTTCCTATTGACGTAGATAGCCCCTCCCAATGGGCGGTCCCATATACCATATATGGGGCTTCCTAATAC
CGCCCATAGCCACTCCCCCATTGACGTCAATGGTCTCTATATATGGTCTTTCCTATTGACGTCATATGGG
CGGTCCTATTGACGTATATGGCGCCTCCCCCATTGACGTCAATTACGGTAAATGGCCCGCCTGGCTCAAT
GCCCATTGACGTCAATAGGACCACCCACCATTGACGTCAATGGGATGGCTCATTGCCCATTCATATCCGT
TCTCACGCCCCCTATTGACGTCAATGACGGTAAATGGCCCACTTGGCAGTACATCAATATCTATTAATAG
TAACTTGGCAAGTACATTACTATTGGAAGGACGCCAGGGTACATTGGCAGTACTCCCATTGACGTCAATG
GCGGTAAATGGCCCGCGATGGCTGCCAAGTACATCCCCATTGACGTCAATGGGGAGGGGCAATGACGCAA
ATGGGCGTTCCATTGACGTAAATGGGCGGTAGGCGTGCCTAATGGGAGGTCTATATAAGCAATGCTCGTT
TAGGGAAC
Features (pLannotate 1.2.2; 17 found; start..end, strand, type, name):
     35..53      +  promoter       SP6 promoter: promoter for bacteriophage SP6 RNA polymerase
    108..132     +  protein_bind   attB1: mutant version of attB; recombination site for the Gateway® BP reaction BP Clonase™
    478..1179    +  CDS            Superfolder GFP: Superfolder GFP is a basic (constitutively fluorescent) green fluorescent protein published in 2005, derived from Aequorea victoria. It is reported to be a very rapidly-maturing weak dimer.
   1660..1684    -  protein_bind   attB2: mutant version of attB; recombination site for the Gateway® BP reaction BP Clonase™
   1707..1724    -  promoter       T7 promoter (fragment): promoter for bacteriophage T7 RNA polymerase
   1729..1863    -  polyA_signal   SV40 poly(A) signal: SV40 polyadenylation signal
   1976..1994    -  promoter       T3 promoter: promoter for bacteriophage T3 RNA polymerase
   2039..2055    -  protein_bind   lac operator: The lac repressor binds to the lac operator to inhibit transcription in E. coli. This inhibition can be relieved by adding lactose or isopropyl-β-D-thiogalactopyranoside (IPTG). lac repressor encoded by lacI
   2063..2093    -  promoter       lac promoter: promoter for the E. coli lac operon
   2108..2129    -  protein_bind   CAP binding site: CAP binding activates transcription in the presence of cAMP. E. coli catabolite activator protein
   2142..2234    -  CDS            lacI (fragment): lac repressor; lacI; The lac repressor binds to the lac operator to inhibit transcription in E. coli. This inhibition can be relieved by adding lactose or isopropyl-β-D-thiogalactopyranoside (IPTG).
   2417..3005    -  rep_origin     ori: high-copy-number ColE1/pMB1/pBR322/pUC origin of replication
   3176..4036    -  CDS            AmpR: β-lactamase; bla; confers resistance to ampicillin, carbenicillin, and related antibiotics
   4037..4141    -  promoter       AmpR promoter: bla
   4194..4622    -  rep_origin     f1 ori (sequence partly withheld): f1 bacteriophage origin of replication; arrow indicates direction of (+) strand synthesis
   4627..4693    -  CDS            lacZα (fragment): LacZα fragment of β-galactosidase; lacZ fragment
   4696..5680    +  promoter       CMV IE94 promoter: enhancer/promoter region of simian cytomegalovirus major immediate early transcription unit IE94
