>Addgene plasmid #107814 | pHBS993 TDP43 RRM-GFP A382F | addgene full sequence | sequence record 208179 | Addgene NGS Result
GCCTGGGGACGTCGGAGCAAGCTTGATTTAGGTGACACTATAGAATACAAGCTACTTGTTCTTTTTGCAG
GATCCCATCGATTCGAATTCAAGGATCAACAAGTTTGTACAAAAAAGCAGGCTGGCGCCGGTACCACCGG
TGCCACCATGGGATCCATGTCTGAATATATTCGGGTAACCGAAGATGAGAACGATGAGCCCATTGAAATA
CCATCGGAAGACGATGGGACGGTGCTGCTCTCCACGGTTACAGCCCAGTTTCCAGGGGCGTGTGGGCTTC
GCTACAGGAATCCAGTGTCTCAGTGTATGAGAGGTGTCCGGCTGGTAGAAGGAATTCTGCATGCCCCAGA
TGCTGGCTGGGGAAATCTGGTGTATGTTGTCAACTATCCAAAAGATAACAAAAGAAAAATGGATGAGACA
GATGCTTCATCAGCAGTGAAAGTGAAAAGAGCAGTCCAGAAAACATCCAGTAAAGGAGAGGAACTATTTA
CAGGTACTGTGCCTATCAAAGTCGAGCTGGACGGCGACGTAAACGGCCACAAGTTCAGCGTGCGTGGCGA
GGGCGAGGGCGATGCCACCGAGGGCAAGCTGACCCTGAAGTTCATCTGCACCACCGGCAAGCTGCCGGTG
CCGTGGCCGACCCTCGTGACCACCCTGACCTACGGCGTGCAGTGCTTCAGCCGCTACCCGGACCACATGA
AGCGTCACGACTTCTTCAAGTCCGCCATGCCGGAAGGCTACGTCCAGGAGCGCACCATCGAGTTCAAGGA
CGACGGCACCTACAAGACCCGCGCGGAGGTGAAGTTCGAGGGCGACACCCTGGTGAACCGCATCGAGCTG
AAGGGCAACGACTTCAAGGAGGACGGCAACATCCTGGGTCACAAGCTGGAGTACAACCACAACAGCCACA
ACGTCCGTATCGAAGCCGACAAGCAGAAGAACGGCATCAAGGCTAACTTCAAGATCCGCCACAACGTTGA
GGACGGCAGCCAGCAGGAAGCCGACCACAAACAGCAGAACACCCCGATCGGCGACGGCCCGGTGCGCCTG
CCGGACAACCACTATCTGAGCACCCAGACCACGCTGAGCAAAGACCCGAACGAGAAGCGCGATCACATGG
TCCTGAAGGAGTTCGTGACGGCAGCCGGTATCACTAAAGGTGAAGATGAAAGTGGATCCAATGCCGAACC
TAAGCACAATAGCAATAGACAGTTAGAAAGAAGTGGAAGATTTGGTGGTAATCCAGGTGGCTTTGGGAAT
CAGGGTGGATTTGGTAATAGCAGAGGGGGTGGAGCTGGTTTGGGAAACAATCAAGGTAGTAATATGGGTG
GTGGGATGAACTTTGGTGCGTTCAGCATTAATCCAGCCATGATGGCTGCCGCCCAGGCAGCACTACAGAG
CAGTTGGGGTATGATGGGCATGTTAGCCAGCCAGCAGAACCAGTCAGGCCCATCGGGTAATAACCAAAAC
CAAGGCAACATGCAGAGGGAGCCAAACCAGGCCTTCGGTTCTGGAAATAACTCTTATAGTGGCTCTAATT
CTGGTGCATTCATTGGTTGGGGATCAGCATCCAATGCAGGGTCGGGCAGTGGTTTTAATGGAGGCTTTGG
CTCAAGCATGGATTCTAAGTCTTCTGGCTGGGGAATGTAGACTAGACCCAGCTTTCTTGTACAAAGTGGT
TGATCCTCTCGAGCCTCTAGAACTATAGTGAGTCGTATTACGTAGATCCAGACATGATAAGATACATTGA
TGAGTTTGGACAAACCACAACTAGAATGCAGTGAAAAAAATGCTTTATTTGTGAAATTTGTGATGCTATT
GCTTTATTTGTAACCATTATAAGCTGCAATAAACAAGTTAACAACAACAATTGCATTCATTTTATGTTTC
AGGTTCAGGGGGAGGTGTGGGAGGTTTTTTAATTCGCGGCCGCGGCGCCAATGCATTGGGCCCGGTACCC
AGCTTTTGTTCCCTTTAGTGAGGGTTAATTGCGCGCTTGGCGTAATCATGGTCATAGCTGTTTCCTGTGT
GAAATTGTTATCCGCTCACAATTCCACACAACATACGAGCCGGGAGCATAAAGTGTAAAGCCTGGGGTGC
CTAATGAGTGAGCTAACTCACATTAATTGCGTTGCGCTCACTGCCCGCTTTCCAGTCGGGAAACCTGTCG
TGCCAGCTGCATTAATGAATCGGCCAACGCGCGGGGAGAGGCGGTTTGCGTATTGGGCGCTCTTCCGCTT
CCTCGCTCACTGACTCGCTGCGCTCGGTCGTTCGGCTGCGGCGAGCGGTATCAGCTCACTCAAAGGCGGT
AATACGGTTATCCACAGAATCAGGGGATAACGCAGGAAAGAACATGTGAGCAAAAGGCCAGCAAAAGGCC
AGGAACCGTAAAAAGGCCGCGTTGCTGGCGTTTTTCCATAGGCTCCGCCCCCCTGACGAGCATCACAAAA
ATCGACGCTCAAGTCAGAGGTGGCGAAACCCGACAGGACTATAAAGATACCAGGCGTTTCCCCCTGGAAG
CTCCCTCGTGCGCTCTCCTGTTCCGACCCTGCCGCTTACCGGATACCTGTCCGCCTTTCTCCCTTCGGGA
AGCGTGGCGCTTTCTCATAGCTCACGCTGTAGGTATCTCAGTTCGGTGTAGGTCGTTCGCTCCAAGCTGG
GCTGTGTGCACGAACCCCCCGTTCAGCCCGACCGCTGCGCCTTATCCGGTAACTATCGTCTTGAGTCCAA
CCCGGTAAGACACGACTTATCGCCACTGGCAGCAGCCACTGGTAACAGGATTAGCAGAGCGAGGTATGTA
GGCGGTGCTACAGAGTTCTTGAAGTGGTGGCCTAACTACGGCTACACTAGAAGAACAGTATTTGGTATCT
GCGCTCTGCTGAAGCCAGTTACCTTCGGAAAAAGAGTTGGTAGCTCTTGATCCGGCAAACAAACCACCGC
TGGTAGCGGTGGTTTTTTTGTTTGCAAGCAGCAGATTACGCGCAGAAAAAAAGGATCTCAAGAAGATCCT
TTGATCTTTTCTACGGGGTCTGACGCTCAGTGGAACGAAAACTCACGTTAAGGGATTTTGGTCATGAGAT
TATCAAAAAGGATCTTCACCTAGATCCTTTTAAATTAAAAATGAAGTTTTAAATCAATCTAAAGTATATA
TGAGTAAACTTGGTCTGACAGTTACCAATGCTTAATCAGTGAGGCACCTATCTCAGCGATCTGTCTATTT
CGTTCATCCATAGTTGCCTGACTCCCCGTCGTGTAGATAACTACGATACGGGAGGGCTTACCATCTGGCC
CCAGTGCTGCAATGATACCGCGAGACCCACGCTCACCGGCTCCAGATTTATCAGCAATAAACCAGCCAGC
CGGAAGGGCCGAGCGCAGAAGTGGTCCTGCAACTTTATCCGCCTCCATCCAGTCTATTAATTGTTGCCGG
GAAGCTAGAGTAAGTAGTTCGCCAGTTAATAGTTTGCGCAACGTTGTTGCCATTGCTACAGGCATCGTGG
TGTCACGCTCGTCGTTTGGTATGGCTTCATTCAGCTCCGGTTCCCAACGATCAAGGCGAGTTACATGATC
CCCCATGTTGTGCAAAAAAGCGGTTAGCTCCTTCGGTCCTCCGATCGTTGTCAGAAGTAAGTTGGCCGCA
GTGTTATCACTCATGGTTATGGCAGCACTGCATAATTCTCTTACTGTCATGCCATCCGTAAGATGCTTTT
CTGTGACTGGTGAGTACTCAACCAAGTCATTCTGAGAATAGTGTATGCGGCGACCGAGTTGCTCTTGCCC
GGCGTCAATACGGGATAATACCGCGCCACATAGCAGAACTTTAAAAGTGCTCATCATTGGAAAACGTTCT
TCGGGGCGAAAACTCTCAAGGATCTTACCGCTGTTGAGATCCAGTTCGATGTAACCCACTCGTGCACCCA
ACTGATCTTCAGCATCTTTTACTTTCACCAGCGTTTCTGGGTGAGCAAAAACAGGAAGGCAAAATGCCGC
AAAAAAGGGAATAAGGGCGACACGGAAATGTTGAATACTCATACTCTTCCTTTTTCAATATTATTGAAGC
ATTTATCAGGGTTATTGTCTCATGAGCGGATACATATTTGAATGTATTTAGAAAAATAAACAAATAGGGG
TTCCGCGCACATTTCCCCGAAAAGTGCCACCTAAATTGTAAGCGTTAATATTTTGTTAAAATTCGCGTTA
AATTTTTGTTAAATCAGCTCATTTTTTAACCAATAGGCCGAAATCGGCAAAATCCCTTATAAATCAAAAG
AATAGACCGAGATAGGGT
[37 nt withheld, positions 4289-4325]
AAAGAACGTGGACTCCAACGTCAAAGG
[49 nt withheld, positions 4353-4401]
T
[91 nt withheld, positions 4403-4493]
G
[124 nt withheld, positions 4495-4618]
CCCATTCGCCATTCAGGCTGCGCAACTGTTGGGAAGGGCGATCGGTGCGGGCCTCTTCGCTATTACGCCA
GTCGACCGCCAATTCAATATGGCGTATATGGACTCATGCCAATTCAATATGGTGGATCTGGACCTGTGCC
AATTCAATATGGCGTATATGGACTCGTGCCAATTCAATATGGTGGATCTGGACCCCAGCCAATTCAATAT
GGCGGACTTGGCACCATGCCAATTCAATATGGCGGACCTGGCACTGTGCCAACTGGGGAGGGGTCTACTT
GGCACGGTGCCAAGTTTGAGGAGGGGTCTTGGCCCTGTGCCAAGTCCGCCATATTGAATTGGCATGGTGC
CAATAATGGCGGCCATATTGGCTATATGCCAGGATCAATATATAGGCAATATCCAATATGGCCCTATGCC
AATATGGCTATTGGCCAGGTTCAATACTATGTATTGGCCCTATGCCATATAGTATTCCATATATGGGTTT
TCCTATTGACGTAGATAGCCCCTCCCAATGGGCGGTCCCATATACCATATATGGGGCTTCCTAATACCGC
CCATAGCCACTCCCCCATTGACGTCAATGGTCTCTATATATGGTCTTTCCTATTGACGTCATATGGGCGG
TCCTATTGACGTATATGGCGCCTCCCCCATTGACGTCAATTACGGTAAATGGCCCGCCTGGCTCAATGCC
CATTGACGTCAATAGGACCACCCACCATTGACGTCAATGGGATGGCTCATTGCCCATTCATATCCGTTCT
CACGCCCCCTATTGACGTCAATGACGGTAAATGGCCCACTTGGCAGTACATCAATATCTATTAATAGTAA
CTTGGCAAGTACATTACTATTGGAAGTACGCCAGGGTACATTGGCAGTACTCCCATTGACGTCAATGGCG
GTAAATGGCCCGCGATGGCTGCCAAGTACATCCCCATTGACGTCAATGGGGAGGGGCAATGACGCAAATG
GGCGTTCCATTGACGTAAATGGGCGGTAGGCGTGCCTAATGGGAGGTCTATATAAGCAATGCTCGTTTAG
GGAACCGCCATTCT
Features (pLannotate 1.2.2; 18 found; start..end, strand, type, name):
     26..44      +  promoter       SP6 promoter: promoter for bacteriophage SP6 RNA polymerase
     99..123     +  protein_bind   attB1: mutant version of attB; recombination site for the Gateway® BP reaction BP Clonase™
    163..468     +  CDS            tardbp (fragment): TADBP_XENTR - Also known as tdp43. Experimental evidence at transcript level: Swiss-Prot protein existence level 2. Probably involved in transcriptional repression (By similarity). May play a role in the maintenance of the circadian clock periodicity. From Xenopus tropicalis (Western clawed frog) (Silurana tropicalis).
    469..1170    +  CDS            Superfolder GFP: Superfolder GFP is a basic (constitutively fluorescent) green fluorescent protein published in 2005, derived from Aequorea victoria. It is reported to be a very rapidly-maturing weak dimer.
   1656..1680    -  protein_bind   attB2: mutant version of attB; recombination site for the Gateway® BP reaction BP Clonase™
   1703..1720    -  promoter       T7 promoter (fragment): promoter for bacteriophage T7 RNA polymerase
   1725..1859    -  polyA_signal   SV40 poly(A) signal: SV40 polyadenylation signal
   1972..1990    -  promoter       T3 promoter: promoter for bacteriophage T3 RNA polymerase
   2035..2051    -  protein_bind   lac operator: The lac repressor binds to the lac operator to inhibit transcription in E. coli. This inhibition can be relieved by adding lactose or isopropyl-β-D-thiogalactopyranoside (IPTG). lac repressor encoded by lacI
   2059..2089    -  promoter       lac promoter: promoter for the E. coli lac operon
   2104..2125    -  protein_bind   CAP binding site: CAP binding activates transcription in the presence of cAMP. E. coli catabolite activator protein
   2138..2230    -  CDS            lacI (fragment): lac repressor; lacI; The lac repressor binds to the lac operator to inhibit transcription in E. coli. This inhibition can be relieved by adding lactose or isopropyl-β-D-thiogalactopyranoside (IPTG).
   2413..3001    -  rep_origin     ori: high-copy-number ColE1/pMB1/pBR322/pUC origin of replication
   3172..4032    -  CDS            AmpR: β-lactamase; bla; confers resistance to ampicillin, carbenicillin, and related antibiotics
   4033..4137    -  promoter       AmpR promoter: bla
   4190..4618    -  rep_origin     f1 ori (sequence partly withheld): f1 bacteriophage origin of replication; arrow indicates direction of (+) strand synthesis
   4623..4689    -  CDS            lacZα (fragment): LacZα fragment of β-galactosidase; lacZ fragment
   4696..5673    +  promoter       CMV IE94 promoter: enhancer/promoter region of simian cytomegalovirus major immediate early transcription unit IE94
