[The description below was written by a language model from this plasmid's Addgene catalogue record and pLannotate feature annotations shown in this document.]
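Description:
pHBS993 TDP43 RRM-GFP A382F is a mammalian expression plasmid of about 5.7 kb built on the pCS2-Dest backbone. It carries a mutant human TARDBP (TDP-43) reporter made to test how protein sequence affects the properties of TDP-43 droplets formed by liquid-liquid phase separation. It is maintained in E. coli through a high-copy ColE1/pUC-type origin and selected with ampicillin via the β-lactamase gene. An f1 origin and remnants of the lac promoter/operator, lacI and lacZα are carried over from the parental cloning vector.

Expression is driven by the simian cytomegalovirus IE94 enhancer/promoter. Because the plasmid is circular, this promoter sits directly upstream of the SP6 promoter and the insert, and transcripts end at an SV40 polyadenylation signal. The SP6 promoter could also support in vitro transcription of sense RNA, and T7 and T3 promoter sequences lie downstream in the opposite orientation.

The insert lies between attB1 and attB2 Gateway sites, although the record gives Gibson assembly as the cloning method. Within it, a roughly 300 bp N-terminal TDP-43 segment is joined directly to superfolder GFP. The annotation software matched this segment to the Xenopus tropicalis homolog, and only in the sequenced record, but the catalogue gives the species as human. About 480 bp between the end of GFP and attB2 is unannotated. The plasmid name suggests that GFP replaces the RRM domains, which would make this stretch the C-terminal region containing the A382F substitution, but the feature tables do not confirm this. The two sequence records differ by only two nucleotides in length and otherwise agree in layout.
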