Addgene plasmid #107814: pHBS993 TDP43 RRM-GFP A382F
Purpose: To test the effect of sequence on TDP43 droplet properties
Depositing lab: Rajat Rohatgi. Depositing organization: Stanford University.
Backbone
  Vector backbone: pCS2-Dest
  Vector type: Mammalian Expression
Growth in bacteria
  Bacterial resistance: Ampicillin, 100 μg/mL
  Growth temperature: 37°C
  Growth strain: DH5alpha
  Copy number: High Copy
Gene/Insert
  Gene/Insert name: TARDBP mutant
  Species: H. sapiens (human)
  Mutation: A382F mutation in LLPS reporter
  Entrez Gene: TARDBP (a.k.a. ALS10, TDP-43)
  Cloning method: Gibson Cloning
Terms and licenses: Academic/Nonprofit Terms; Industry Terms: Not Available to Industry
How to cite: pHBS993 TDP43 RRM-GFP A382F was a gift from Rajat Rohatgi (Addgene plasmid # 107814 ; http://n2t.net/addgene:107814 ; RRID:Addgene_107814)
